Addgene plasmid #19316: Flag pLJM1 RagD wt
Depositing lab: David Sabatini. Depositing organization: Whitehead Institute for Biomedical Research. Publication: The Rag GTPases bind raptor and mediate amino acid signaling to mTORC1. Sancak Y, Peterson TR, Shaul YD, Lindquist RA, Thoreen CC, Bar-Peled L, Sabatini DM. Science. 2008 Jun 13. 320(5882):1496-501. 10.1126/science.1157535 PubMed 18497260.
Backbone
  Vector backbone: pLJM1
  Backbone size w/o insert (bp): 7400
  Vector type: Mammalian Expression, Lentiviral
  Selectable markers: Puromycin
Growth in bacteria
  Bacterial resistance: Ampicillin, 100 μg/mL
  Growth temperature: 37°C
  Growth strain: Stbl3
  Growth instructions: Grow in Exel10Gold or Stbl2 cells
  Copy number: High Copy
Gene/Insert
  Gene/Insert name: Ras-related GTP binding D (alt name: RRAGD)
  Species: H. sapiens (human)
  Insert size (bp): 1200
  Entrez Gene: RRAGD (a.k.a. RAGD, bA11D8.2.1)
  Tag / fusion protein: Flag (N terminal on insert)
  Cloning method: Restriction Enzyme; 5′ cloning site SalI (not destroyed); 3′ cloning site EcoRV (not destroyed)
  Sequencing primers: 5′ CMV-F
Terms and licenses: Academic/Nonprofit Terms; Industry Terms: Not Available to Industry
Depositor comments: pLJM1 is based on pLKO.1. pLJM1 was cut with AgeI and EcoRI and a Flag tag was cloned in. The cDNA was cloned into Flag-pLJM1 with SalI and EcoRV. The sequence across the MCS includes AgeI-Flag-SalI-gene-EcoRV-EcoRI
How to cite: Flag pLJM1 RagD wt was a gift from David Sabatini (Addgene plasmid # 19316 ; http://n2t.net/addgene:19316 ; RRID:Addgene_19316)
