[The description below was written by a language model from this plasmid's Addgene catalogue record and pLannotate feature annotations shown in this document.]
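Description:
Flag pLJM1 RagD wt is a lentiviral mammalian expression plasmid built on pLJM1, a derivative of the pLKO.1 backbone, and carries the wild-type human RRAGD cDNA (Ras-related GTP binding D, RagD; about 1.2 kb) with an N-terminal FLAG epitope. According to the depositor notes, a FLAG tag was first placed between the AgeI and EcoRI sites of pLJM1, and the cDNA was then inserted with SalI and EcoRV, giving the order AgeI-Flag-SalI-gene-EcoRV-EcoRI. The sequenced record is 8,593 nt. In bacteria the plasmid is maintained through a high-copy ColE1/pUC-type origin and selected with ampicillin via β-lactamase. An f1 origin and remnants of lac and T7/T3 promoter sequences are also present from the parental cloning backbone.

The viral transfer cassette has a third-generation layout. An RSV promoter drives a truncated HIV-1 5' LTR, followed by the Ψ packaging signal with a partial gag sequence, the Rev response element for Rev-dependent export of genomic RNA, and a self-inactivating ΔU3 3' LTR that disables LTR promoter activity after integration. Within this unit, a CMV enhancer/promoter drives FLAG-RagD, with a residual fragment of the pLKO.1 U6 promoter annotated just upstream. Downstream lie the cPPT/CTS element, which aids nuclear import of the provirus, and a human PGK promoter driving puromycin N-acetyltransferase for selecting transduced cells. An SV40 poly(A) signal and SV40 origin sit outside the 3' LTR.

RagD forms heterodimers with RagA or RagB and helps relay amino acid availability to mTORC1. The construct suits stable or transient expression of tagged wild-type RagD for immunoprecipitation, detection and signalling studies, consistent with the associated work on Rag GTPases binding raptor.
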