Features (pLannotate 1.2.2; 29 found; start..end, strand, type, name):
      1..204     +  promoter       CMV promoter: human cytomegalovirus (CMV) immediate early promoter
    248..268     +  CDS            FLAG (fragment): FLAG® epitope tag, followed by an enterokinase cleavage site
    293..1492    +  CDS            RRAGD: RRAGD_HUMAN - Experimental evidence at protein level: Swiss-Prot protein existence level 1. Guanine nucleotide-binding protein that plays a crucial role in the cellular response to amino acid availability through regulation of the mTORC1 signaling cascade (PubMed:20381137, PubMed:24095279). Forms heterodimeric Rag complexes with RRAGA or RRAGB and cycles between an inactive GTP-bound and an active GDP-bound form (PubMed:24095279). In its active form participates in the relocalization of mTORC1 to the lysosomes and its subsequent activation by the GTPase RHEB (PubMed:20381137, PubMed:24095279).
   1546..1663    +  misc_feature   cPPT/CTS: central polypurine tract and central termination sequence of HIV-1
   1712..2222    +  promoter       hPGK promoter: human phosphoglycerate kinase 1 promoter
   2244..2843    +  CDS            PuroR: puromycin N-acetyltransferase; pac from Streptomyces alboniger; confers resistance to puromycin
   2886..2969    +  CDS            nef (fragment): NEF_HV1Z2 - Experimental evidence at protein level: Swiss-Prot protein existence level 1. Extracellular Nef protein targets CD4(+) T-lymphocytes for apoptosis by interacting with CXCR4 surface receptors. From Human immunodeficiency virus type 1 group M subtype D (isolate Z2/CDC-Z34) (HIV-1).
   2971..3204    +  LTR            3' LTR (ΔU3): self-inactivating 3' long terminal repeat (LTR) from HIV-1
   3276..3397    +  polyA_signal   SV40 poly(A) signal: SV40 polyadenylation signal
   3437..3572    +  rep_origin     SV40 ori: SV40 origin of replication
   3593..3611    -  promoter       T7 promoter: promoter for bacteriophage T7 RNA polymerase
   3619..3774    +  CDS            lacZα (fragment): LacZα fragment of β-galactosidase; lacZ fragment
   3779..4207    +  rep_origin     f1 ori (sequence partly withheld): f1 bacteriophage origin of replication; arrow indicates direction of (+) strand synthesis
   4260..4364    +  promoter       AmpR promoter: bla
   4365..5225    +  CDS            AmpR: β-lactamase; bla; confers resistance to ampicillin, carbenicillin, and related antibiotics
   5396..5984    +  rep_origin     ori: high-copy-number ColE1/pMB1/pBR322/pUC origin of replication
   6167..6259    +  CDS            lacI (fragment): lac repressor; lacI; The lac repressor binds to the lac operator to inhibit transcription in E. coli. This inhibition can be relieved by adding lactose or isopropyl-β-D-thiogalactopyranoside (IPTG).
   6272..6293    +  protein_bind   CAP binding site: CAP binding activates transcription in the presence of cAMP. E. coli catabolite activator protein
   6308..6338    +  promoter       lac promoter: promoter for the E. coli lac operon
   6346..6362    +  protein_bind   lac operator: The lac repressor binds to the lac operator to inhibit transcription in E. coli. This inhibition can be relieved by adding lactose or isopropyl-β-D-thiogalactopyranoside (IPTG). lac repressor encoded by lacI
   6407..6425    +  promoter       T3 promoter: promoter for bacteriophage T3 RNA polymerase
   6453..6679    +  promoter       RSV promoter: Rous sarcoma virus enhancer/promoter
   6680..6860    +  LTR            5' LTR (truncated): truncated 5' long terminal repeat (LTR) from HIV-1
   6907..7032    +  misc_feature   HIV-1 Ψ: packaging signal of human immunodeficiency virus type 1
   7016..7379    +  CDS            HIV-1 gag (fragment): gag protein from human immunodeficiency virus 1; gag
   7525..7758    +  misc_feature   RRE: The Rev response element (RRE) of HIV-1 allows for Rev-dependent mRNA export from the nucleus to the cytoplasm.
   8135..8235    +  CDS            Rev (fragment): human immunodeficiency virus 1 (HIV-1) Rev protein; rev; enhances nuclear export of unspliced and incompletely spliced viral mRNAs
   8285..8468    +  promoter       U6 promoter (fragment): RNA polymerase III promoter for human U6 snRNA
   8459..8593    +  enhancer       CMV enhancer (fragment): human cytomegalovirus immediate early enhancer; contains an 18-bp deletion relative to the standard CMV enhancer
>Addgene plasmid #19316 | Flag pLJM1 RagD wt | addgene full sequence | sequence record 235320 | Addgene NGS Result
GTGATGCGGTTTTGGCAGTACATCAATGGGCGTGGATAGCGGTTTGACTCACGGGGATTTCCAAGTCTCC
ACCCCATTGACGTCAATGGGAGTTTGTTTTGGCACCAAAATCAACGGGACTTTCCAAAATGTCGTAACAA
CTCCGCCCCATTGACGCAAATGGGCGGTAGGCGTGTACGGTGGGAGGTCTATATAAGCAGAGCTGGTTTA
GTGAACCGTCAGATCCGCTAGCGCTACCGGTATGGACTACAAGGATGACGATGACAAGGGTGGTGGTGGT
GGTGCGTCGACGATGAGCCAGGTGCTGGGGAAGCCGCAGCCGCAGGACGAGGACGACGCGGAGGAGGAGG
AGGAGGAGGATGAGCTGGTGGGGCTAGCGGACTACGGAGACGGGCCCGACTCCTCCGACGCCGATCCGGA
CAGCGGCACAGAGGAGGGAGTTCTGGACTTCAGTGACCCCTTCAGCACTGAAGTGAAGCCGAGAATCCTG
CTCATGGGCCTGAGGAGAAGCGGCAAGTCGTCTATTCAGAAAGTTGTCTTTCACAAAATGTCTCCCAACG
AAACTCTGTTCTTGGAGAGCACTAATAAGATATGCCGGGAAGATGTTTCCAACAGCTCCTTTGTCAATTT
TCAGATTTGGGACTTCCCAGGACAGATTGACTTTTTTGACCCTACATTTGACTATGAGATGATCTTCCGG
GGAACAGGAGCACTGATATTTGTCATTGACTCACAGGATGATTACATGGAAGCCCTGGCCAGGCTCCACC
TCACGGTGACCAGGGCCTACAAAGTGAATACTGACATCAACTTCGAGGTGTTTATTCATAAAGTGGATGG
TCTGTCAGATGACCACAAAATTGAAACCCAAAGAGATATTCACCAGAGGGCAAACGATGACCTTGCAGAT
GCTGGATTAGAAAAAATTCACCTCAGCTTTTATCTGACAAGCATATATGATCATTCAATATTTGAAGCTT
TTAGCAAAGTTGTTCAGAAACTGATTCCACAACTCCCAACTCTGGAGAATTTGCTGAACATCTTTATCTC
AAATTCTGGAATTGAAAAGGCATTTCTATTTGATGTGGTCAGTAAAATTTATATTGCAACTGATAGTACT
CCGGTGGATATGCAAACCTATGAGCTCTGCTGTGATATGATAGATGTGGTTATTGACATCTCTTGTATTT
ATGGTCTCAAAGAAGATGGAGCAGGAACCCCCTATGACAAGGAATCCACAGCCATCATAAAGCTTAATAA
TACAACCGTGCTTTATTTAAAAGAGGTGACAAAGTTCCTGGCTCTCGTTTGCTTTGTCAGAGAGGAAAGC
TTTGAAAGAAAAGGGCTAATTGACTATAATTTTCATTGCTTCCGGAAGGCCATTCATGAAGTTTTTGAGG
TGAGAATGAAAGTAGTAAAATCTCGAAAGGTTCAGAATCGGCTGCAGAAGAAAAAGAGAGCCACCCCTAA
TGGGACCCCTAGAGTGCTGCTGTAGGATATCTTCGAATTCTCGACCTCGAGACAAATGGCAGTATTCATC
CACAATTTTAAAAGAAAAGGGGGGATTGGGGGGTACAGTGCAGGGGAAAGAATAGTAGACATAATAGCAA
CAGACATACAAACTAAAGAATTACAAAAACAAATTACAAAAATTCAAAATTTTCGGGTTTATTACAGGGA
CAGCAGAGATCCACTTTGGCCGCGGCTCGAGGGGGTTGGGGTTGCGCCTTTTCCAAGGCAGCCCTGGGTT
TGCGCAGGGACGCGGCTGCTCTGGGCGTGGTTCCGGGAAACGCAGCGGCGCCGACCCTGGGTCTCGCACA
TTCTTCACGTCCGTTCGCAGCGTCACCCGGATCTTCGCCGCTACCCTTGTGGGCCCCCCGGCGACGCTTC
CTGCTCCGCCCCTAAGTCGGGAAGGTTCCTTGCGGTTCGCGGCGTGCCGGACGTGACAAACGGAAGCCGC
ACGTCTCACTAGTACCCTCGCAGACGGACAGCGCCAGGGAGCAATGGCAGCGCGCCGACCGCGATGGGCT
GTGGCCAATAGCGGCTGCTCAGCAGGGCGCGCCGAGAGCAGCGGCCGGGAAGGGGCGGTGCGGGAGGCGG
GGTGTGGGGCGGTAGTGTGGGCCCTGTTCCTGCCCGCGCGGTGTTCCGCATTCTGCAAGCCTCCGGAGCG
CACGTCGGCAGTCGGCTCCCTCGTTGACCGAATCACCGACCTCTCTCCCCAGGGGGATCCACCGGAGCTT
ACCATGACCGAGTACAAGCCCACGGTGCGCCTCGCCACCCGCGACGACGTCCCCAGGGCCGTACGCACCC
TCGCCGCCGCGTTCGCCGACTACCCCGCCACGCGCCACACCGTCGATCCGGACCGCCACATCGAGCGGGT
CACCGAGCTGCAAGAACTCTTCCTCACGCGCGTCGGGCTCGACATCGGCAAGGTGTGGGTCGCGGACGAC
GGCGCCGCGGTGGCGGTCTGGACCACGCCGGAGAGCGTCGAAGCGGGGGCGGTGTTCGCCGAGATCGGCC
CGCGCATGGCCGAGTTGAGCGGTTCCCGGCTGGCCGCGCAGCAACAGATGGAAGGCCTCCTGGCGCCGCA
CCGGCCCAAGGAGCCCGCGTGGTTCCTGGCCACCGTCGGCGTCTCGCCCGACCACCAGGGCAAGGGTCTG
GGCAGCGCCGTCGTGCTCCCCGGAGTGGAGGCGGCCGAGCGCGCCGGGGTGCCCGCCTTCCTGGAGACCT
CCGCGCCCCGCAACCTCCCCTTCTACGAGCGGCTCGGCTTCACCGTCACCGCCGACGTCGAGGTGCCCGA
AGGACCGCGCACCTGGTGCATGACCCGCAAGCCCGGTGCCTGACGCCCGCCCCACGACCCGCAGCGCCCG
ACCGAAAGGAGCGCACGACCCCATGCATCGGTACCTTTAAGACCAATGACTTACAAGGCAGCTGTAGATC
TTAGCCACTTTTTAAAAGAAAAGGGGGGACTGGAAGGGCTAATTCACTCCCAACGAAGACAAGATCTGCT
TTTTGCTTGTACTGGGTCTCTCTGGTTAGACCAGATCTGAGCCTGGGAGCTCTCTGGCTAACTAGGGAAC
CCACTGCTTAAGCCTCAATAAAGCTTGCCTTGAGTGCTTCAAGTAGTGTGTGCCCGTCTGTTGTGTGACT
CTGGTAACTAGAGATCCCTCAGACCCTTTTAGTCAGTGTGGAAAATCTCTAGCAGTAGTAGTTCATGTCA
TCTTATTATTCAGTATTTATAACTTGCAAAGAAATGAATATCAGAGAGTGAGAGGAACTTGTTTATTGCA
GCTTATAATGGTTACAAATAAAGCAATAGCATCACAAATTTCACAAATAAAGCATTTTTTTCACTGCATT
CTAGTTGTGGTTTGTCCAAACTCATCAATGTATCTTATCATGTCTGGCTCTAGCTATCCCGCCCCTAACT
CCGCCCATCCCGCCCCTAACTCCGCCCAGTTCCGCCCATTCTCCGCCCCATGGCTGACTAATTTTTTTTA
TTTATGCAGAGGCCGAGGCCGCCTCGGCCTCTGAGCTATTCCAGAAGTAGTGAGGAGGCTTTTTTGGAGG
CCTAGGGACGTACCCAATTCGCCCTATAGTGAGTCGTATTACGCGCGCTCACTGGCCGTCGTTTTACAAC
GTCGTGACTGGGAAAACCCTGGCGTTACCCAACTTAATCGCCTTGCAGCACATCCCCCTTTCGCCAGCTG
GCGTAATAGCGAAGAGGCCCGCACCGATCGCCCTTCCCAACAGTTGCGCAGCCTGAATGGCGAATGGG
[124 nt withheld, positions 3779-3902]
C
[91 nt withheld, positions 3904-3994]
A
[49 nt withheld, positions 3996-4044]
CCTTTGACGTTGGAGTCCACGTTCTTT
[37 nt withheld, positions 4072-4108]
ACCCTATCTCGGTCTATTCTTTTGATTTATAAGGGATTTTGCCGATTTCGGCCTATTGGTTAAAAAATGA
GCTGATTTAACAAAAATTTAACGCGAATTTTAACAAAATATTAACGCTTACAATTTAGGTGGCACTTTTC
GGGGAAATGTGCGCGGAACCCCTATTTGTTTATTTTTCTAAATACATTCAAATATGTATCCGCTCATGAG
ACAATAACCCTGATAAATGCTTCAATAATATTGAAAAAGGAAGAGTATGAGTATTCAACATTTCCGTGTC
GCCCTTATTCCCTTTTTTGCGGCATTTTGCCTTCCTGTTTTTGCTCACCCAGAAACGCTGGTGAAAGTAA
AAGATGCTGAAGATCAGTTGGGTGCACGAGTGGGTTACATCGAACTGGATCTCAACAGCGGTAAGATCCT
TGAGAGTTTTCGCCCCGAAGAACGTTTTCCAATGATGAGCACTTTTAAAGTTCTGCTATGTGGCGCGGTA
TTATCCCGTATTGACGCCGGGCAAGAGCAACTCGGTCGCCGCATACACTATTCTCAGAATGACTTGGTTG
AGTACTCACCAGTCACAGAAAAGCATCTTACGGATGGCATGACAGTAAGAGAATTATGCAGTGCTGCCAT
AACCATGAGTGATAACACTGCGGCCAACTTACTTCTGACAACGATCGGAGGACCGAAGGAGCTAACCGCT
TTTTTGCACAACATGGGGGATCATGTAACTCGCCTTGATCGTTGGGAACCGGAGCTGAATGAAGCCATAC
CAAACGACGAGCGTGACACCACGATGCCTGTAGCAATGGCAACAACGTTGCGCAAACTATTAACTGGCGA
ACTACTTACTCTAGCTTCCCGGCAACAATTAATAGACTGGATGGAGGCGGATAAAGTTGCAGGACCACTT
CTGCGCTCGGCCCTTCCGGCTGGCTGGTTTATTGCTGATAAATCTGGAGCCGGTGAGCGTGGGTCTCGCG
GTATCATTGCAGCACTGGGGCCAGATGGTAAGCCCTCCCGTATCGTAGTTATCTACACGACGGGGAGTCA
GGCAACTATGGATGAACGAAATAGACAGATCGCTGAGATAGGTGCCTCACTGATTAAGCATTGGTAACTG
TCAGACCAAGTTTACTCATATATACTTTAGATTGATTTAAAACTTCATTTTTAATTTAAAAGGATCTAGG
TGAAGATCCTTTTTGATAATCTCATGACCAAAATCCCTTAACGTGAGTTTTCGTTCCACTGAGCGTCAGA
CCCCGTAGAAAAGATCAAAGGATCTTCTTGAGATCCTTTTTTTCTGCGCGTAATCTGCTGCTTGCAAACA
AAAAAACCACCGCTACCAGCGGTGGTTTGTTTGCCGGATCAAGAGCTACCAACTCTTTTTCCGAAGGTAA
CTGGCTTCAGCAGAGCGCAGATACCAAATACTGTTCTTCTAGTGTAGCCGTAGTTAGGCCACCACTTCAA
GAACTCTGTAGCACCGCCTACATACCTCGCTCTGCTAATCCTGTTACCAGTGGCTGCTGCCAGTGGCGAT
AAGTCGTGTCTTACCGGGTTGGACTCAAGACGATAGTTACCGGATAAGGCGCAGCGGTCGGGCTGAACGG
GGGGTTCGTGCACACAGCCCAGCTTGGAGCGAACGACCTACACCGAACTGAGATACCTACAGCGTGAGCT
ATGAGAAAGCGCCACGCTTCCCGAAGGGAGAAAGGCGGACAGGTATCCGGTAAGCGGCAGGGTCGGAACA
GGAGAGCGCACGAGGGAGCTTCCAGGGGGAAACGCCTGGTATCTTTATAGTCCTGTCGGGTTTCGCCACC
TCTGACTTGAGCGTCGATTTTTGTGATGCTCGTCAGGGGGGCGGAGCCTATGGAAAAACGCCAGCAACGC
GGCCTTTTTACGGTTCCTGGCCTTTTGCTGGCCTTTTGCTCACATGTTCTTTCCTGCGTTATCCCCTGAT
TCTGTGGATAACCGTATTACCGCCTTTGAGTGAGCTGATACCGCTCGCCGCAGCCGAACGACCGAGCGCA
GCGAGTCAGTGAGCGAGGAAGCGGAAGAGCGCCCAATACGCAAACCGCCTCTCCCCGCGCGTTGGCCGAT
TCATTAATGCAGCTGGCACGACAGGTTTCCCGACTGGAAAGCGGGCAGTGAGCGCAACGCAATTAATGTG
AGTTAGCTCACTCATTAGGCACCCCAGGCTTTACACTTTATGCTTCCGGCTCGTATGTTGTGTGGAATTG
TGAGCGGATAACAATTTCACACAGGAAACAGCTATGACCATGATTACGCCAAGCGCGCAATTAACCCTCA
CTAAAGGGAACAAAAGCTGGAGCTGCAAGCTTAATGTAGTCTTATGCAATACTCTTGTAGTCTTGCAACA
TGGTAACGATGAGTTAGCAACATGCCTTACAAGGAGAGAAAAAGCACCGTGCATGCCGATTGGTGGAAGT
AAGGTGGTACGATCGTGCCTTATTAGGAAGGCAACAGACGGGTCTGACATGGATTGGACGAACCACTGAA
TTGCCGCATTGCAGAGATATTGTATTTAAGTGCCTAGCTCGATACATAAACGGGTCTCTCTGGTTAGACC
AGATCTGAGCCTGGGAGCTCTCTGGCTAACTAGGGAACCCACTGCTTAAGCCTCAATAAAGCTTGCCTTG
AGTGCTTCAAGTAGTGTGTGCCCGTCTGTTGTGTGACTCTGGTAACTAGAGATCCCTCAGACCCTTTTAG
TCAGTGTGGAAAATCTCTAGCAGTGGCGCCCGAACAGGGACTTGAAAGCGAAAGGGAAACCAGAGGAGCT
CTCTCGACGCAGGACTCGGCTTGCTGAAGCGCGCACGGCAAGAGGCGAGGGGCGGCGACTGGTGAGTACG
CCAAAAATTTTGACTAGCGGAGGCTAGAAGGAGAGAGATGGGTGCGAGAGCGTCAGTATTAAGCGGGGGA
GAATTAGATCGCGATGGGAAAAAATTCGGTTAAGGCCAGGGGGAAAGAAAAAATATAAATTAAAACATAT
AGTATGGGCAAGCAGGGAGCTAGAACGATTCGCAGTTAATCCTGGCCTGTTAGAAACATCAGAAGGCTGT
AGACAAATACTGGGACAGCTACAACCATCCCTTCAGACAGGATCAGAAGAACTTAGATCATTATATAATA
CAGTAGCAACCCTCTATTGTGTGCATCAAAGGATAGAGATAAAAGACACCAAGGAAGCTTTAGACAAGAT
AGAGGAAGAGCAAAACAAAAGTAAGACCACCGCACAGCAAGCGGCCGCTGATCTTCAGACCTGGAGGAGG
AGATATGAGGGACAATTGGAGAAGTGAATTATATAAATATAAAGTAGTAAAAATTGAACCATTAGGAGTA
GCACCCACCAAGGCAAAGAGAAGAGTGGTGCAGAGAGAAAAAAGAGCAGTGGGAATAGGAGCTTTGTTCC
TTGGGTTCTTGGGAGCAGCAGGAAGCACTATGGGCGCAGCGTCAATGACGCTGACGGTACAGGCCAGACA
ATTATTGTCTGGTATAGTGCAGCAGCAGAACAATTTGCTGAGGGCTATTGAGGCGCAACAGCATCTGTTG
CAACTCACAGTCTGGGGCATCAAGCAGCTCCAGGCAAGAATCCTGGCTGTGGAAAGATACCTAAAGGATC
AACAGCTCCTGGGGATTTGGGGTTGCTCTGGAAAACTCATTTGCACCACTGCTGTGCCTTGGAATGCTAG
TTGGAGTAATAAATCTCTGGAACAGATTTGGAATCACACGACCTGGATGGAGTGGGACAGAGAAATTAAC
AATTACACAAGCTTAATACACTCCTTAATTGAAGAATCGCAAAACCAGCAAGAAAAGAATGAACAAGAAT
TATTGGAATTAGATAAATGGGCAAGTTTGTGGAATTGGTTTAACATAACAAATTGGCTGTGGTATATAAA
ATTATTCATAATGATAGTAGGAGGCTTGGTAGGTTTAAGAATAGTTTTTGCTGTACTTTCTATAGTGAAT
AGAGTTAGGCAGGGATATTCACCATTATCGTTTCAGACCCACCTCCCAACCCCGAGGGGACCCGACAGGC
CCGAAGGAATAGAAGAAGAAGGTGGAGAGAGAGACAGAGACAGATCCATTCGATTAGTGAACGGATCTCG
ACGGTATCGATCACGAGACTAGCCTCGAGCGGCCGCCCCCTTCACCGAGGGCCTATTTCCCATGATTCCT
TCATATTTGCATATACGATACAAGGCTGTTAGAGAGATAATTGGAATTAATTTGACTGTAAACACAAAGA
TATTAGTACAAAATACGTGACGTAGAAAGTAATAATTTCTTGGGTAGTTTGCAGTTTTAAAATTATGTTT
TAAAATGGACTATCATATGCCAAGTACGCCCCCTATTGACGTCAATGACGGTAAATGGCCCGCCTGGCAT
TATGCCCAGTACATGACCTTATGGGACTTTCCTACTTGGCAGTACATCTACGTATTAGTCATCGCTATTA
CCATG
