>Addgene plasmid #19316 | Flag pLJM1 RagD wt | depositor partial sequence | sequence record 8978 | Author sequence
NGNNNGCGTGTACGGTGGGAGGTCTATATAAGCAGAGCTGGTTTAGTGAACCGTCAGATCCGCTAGCGCT
ACCGGTATGGACTACAAGGATGACGATGACAAGGGTGGTGGTGGTGGTGCGTCGACGATGAGCCAGGTGC
TGGGGAAGCCGCAGCCGCAGGACGAGGACGACGCGGAGGAGGAGGAGGAGGAGGATGAGCTGGTGGGGCT
AGCGGACTACGGAGACGGGCCCGACTCCTCCGACGCCGATCCGGACAGCGGCACAGAGGAGGGAGTTCTG
GACTTCAGTGACCCCTTCAGCACTGAAGTGAAGCCGAGAATCCTGCTCATGGGCCTGAGGAGAAGCGGCA
AGTCGTCTATTCAGAAAGTTGTCTTTCACAAAATGTCTCCCAACGAAACTCTGTTCTTGGAGAGCACTAA
TAAGATATGCCGGGAAGATGTTTCCAACAGCTCCTTTGTCAATTTTCAGATTTGGGACTTCCCAGGACAG
ATTGACTTTTTTGACCCTACATTTGACTATGAGATGATCTTCCGGGGAACAGGAGCACTGATATTTGTCA
TTGACTCACAGGATGATTACATGGAAGCCCTGGCCAGGCTCCACCTCACGGTGACCAGGGCCTACAAAGT
GAATACTGACATCAACTTCGAGGTGTTTATTCATAAAGTGGATGGTCTGTCAGATGACCACAAAATTGAA
ACCCAAAGAGATATTCACCAGAGGGCAAACGATGACCTTGCAGATGCTGGATTAGAAAAAATTCACCTCA
GCTTTTATCTGACAAGCATATATGATCATTCAATATTTGAAGCTTTTAGCAAAGTTGTTCAGAAACTGAT
TCCACAACTCCCAACTCTGGAGAATTTGCTGAACATCTTTATCTCAAATTCTGGAATTGAAAAGGCATTT
CTATTTGATGTGNCAGTAAAATTTATATTGCAACTGATAGTACTCCGGNGGATATGCAAACCTATGAGCT
CTGCTGNGATNNGATAGATGNGGNNATTGACATCNNCNNNNANTTNATNGGTCTCAAAGAANANGGANCA
GGANCCCCCTATGAN
