>Addgene plasmid #19316 | Flag pLJM1 RagD wt | addgene partial sequence | sequence record 25058 | CMV-F 5'-CGCAAATGGGCGGTAGGCGTG-3'
TGAACCGTCAGATCCGCTAGCGCTACCGGTATGGACTACAAGGATGACGATGACAAGGGTGGTGGTGGTG
GTGCGTCGACGATGAGCCAGGTGCTGGGGAAGCCGCAGCCGCAGGACGAGGACGACGCGGAGGAGGAGGA
GGAGGAGGATGAGCTGGTGGGGCTAGCGGACTACGGAGACGGGCCCGACTCCTCCGACGCCGATCCGGAC
AGCGGCACAGAGGAGGGAGTTCTGGACTTCAGTGACCCCTTCAGCACTGAAGTGAAGCCGAGAATCCTGC
TCATGGGCCTGAGGAGAAGCGGCAAGTCGTCTATTCAGAAAGTTGTCTTTCACAAAATGTCTCCCAACGA
AACTCTGTTCTTGGAGAGCACTAATAAGATATGCCGGGAAGATGTTTCCAACAGCTCCTTTGTCAATTTT
CAGATTTGGGACTTCCCAGGACAGATTGACTTTTTTGACCCTACATTTGACTATGAGATGATCTTCCGGG
GAACAGGAGCACTGATATTTGTCATTGACTCACAGGATGATTACATGGAAGCCCTGGCCAGGCTCCACCT
CACGGTGACCAGGGCCTACAAAGTGAATACTGACATCAACTTCGAGGTGTTTATTCATAAAGTGGATGGT
CTGTCAGATGACCACAAAATTGAAACCCAAAGAGATATTCACCAGAGGGCAAACGATGACCTTGCAGATG
CTGGATTA
